>Addgene plasmid #26578 | CaV2.1 (pcDNA6) | addgene full sequence | sequence record 256250 | Addgene NGS Result
GACATTGATTATTGACTAGTTATTAATAGTAATCAATTACGGGGTCATTAGTTCATAGCCCATATATGGA
GTTCCGCGTTACATAACTTACGGTAAATGGCCCGCCTGGCTGACCGCCCAACGACCCCCGCCCATTGACG
TCAATAATGACGTATGTTCCCATAGTAACGCCAATAGGGACTTTCCATTGACGTCAATGGGTGGAGTATT
TACGGTAAACTGCCCACTTGGCAGTACATCAAGTGTATCATATGCCAAGTACGCCCCCTATTGACGTCAA
TGACGGTAAATGGCCCGCCTGGCATTATGCCCAGTACATGACCTTATGGGACTTTCCTACTTGGCAGTAC
ATCTACGTATTAGTCATCGCTATTACCATGGTGATGCGGTTTTGGCAGTACATCAATGGGCGTGGATAGC
GGTTTGACTCACGGGGATTTCCAAGTCTCCACCCCATTGACGTCAATGGGAGTTTGTTTTGGCACCAAAA
TCAACGGGACTTTCCAAAATGTCGTAACAACTCCGCCCCATTGACGCAAATGGGCGGTAGGCGTGTACGG
TGGGAGGTCTATATAAGCAGAGCTCTCTGGCTAACTAGAGAACCCACTGCTTACTGGCTTATCGAAATTA
ATACGACTCACTATAGGGAGACCCAAGCTGGCTAGCGTTTAAACTTAAGCTTGGTACCGAGCTCGGATCG
ATCCACTAGTCCAGTGTGGTGGAATTCGGCTTGAGGCCCTTTGCTCTTTGCAGAATGGCCCGCTTTGGAG
ACGAGATGCCGGGCCGCTACGGCGCAGGCGGAGGAGGCTCAGGGCCGGCCGCCGGGGTGGTCGTGGGCGC
CGCGGGCGGCCGAGGAGCCGGGGGCAGCCGGCAGGGCGGGCAGCCCGGAGCGCAGAGGATGTACAAGCAG
TCGATGGCGCAGAGAGCGCGGACCATGGCCCTCTACAACCCCATCCCTGTCCGCCAGAACTGCCTCACGG
TCAACCGCTCCCTGTTCCTCTTCAGTGAAGACAACGTGGTGAGAAAATACGCCAAAAAGATCACGGAATG
GCCTCCCTTCGAGTACATGATCCTGGCCACCATCATTGCTAACTGCATCGTCCTGGCCCTGGAGCAGCAC
CTCCCTGATGATGACAAGACACCCATGTCTGAGCGGCTGGATGACACGGAACCATACTTCATTGGAATCT
TCTGTTTTGAGGCTGGAATTAAGATCGTGGCTCTTGGCTTTGCCTTCCACAAAGGCTCCTACCTGAGGAA
TGGCTGGAACGTCATGGACTTTGTCGTGGTGCTAACAGGCATCTTGGCCACTGTCGGGACGGAGTTTGAC
CTACGGACACTGAGGGCGGTTCGTGTGCTGCGGCCACTCAAGCTGGTGTCTGGAATCCCAAGTTTACAAG
TCGTCCTGAAGTCAATCATGAAGGCGATGATCCCTCTGCTGCAGATCGGCCTCCTCCTGTTTTTTGCAAT
CCTTATTTTTGCAATCATAGGGTTAGAATTTTATATGGGGAAATTTCATACCACCTGCTTTGAAGAGGGG
ACAGACGACATCCAGGGTGAGTCGCCAGCTCCGTGTGGGACAGAGGAGCCTGCCCGCACCTGCCCCAACG
GGACCAAATGTCAGCCGTACTGGGAAGGGCCCAACAACGGCATCACTCAGTTCGACAACATCCTGTTTGC
TGTGCTCACTGTTTTCCAGTGCATCACCATGGAAGGCTGGACTGATCTCCTCTACAATAGCAACGATGCC
TCAGGGAACACTTGGAACTGGTTGTACTTCATCCCCCTCATCATCATCGGCTCCTTTTTTATGCTGAACC
TTGTTCTGGGTGTGCTGTCTGGGGAGTTTGCCAAAGAAAGGGAACGTGTGGAGAACCGGAGAGCTTTTCT
GAAGCTCAGAAGACAACAGCAGATTGAACGTGAGCTCAATGGATACATGGAGTGGATCTCAAAAGCAGAA
GAGGTGATTCTTGCGGAGGACGAGACAGACGTGGAGCAGAGGCACCCTTTTGATGGAGCTCTTCGGAGAG
CTACTCTGAAGAAAAGCAAGACAGACCTGCTCAACCCTGAGGAGGCCGAGGACCAGCTGGCTGACATCGC
GTCTGTGGGGTCTCCCTTCGCCAGAGCCAGCATCAAAAGTGCCAAGCTGGAGAACTCGACTTTTTTTCAC
AAGAAGGAGAGAAGAATGCGTTTCTACATCCGCCGCATGGTCAAAACTCAGGCCTTCTACTGGACCGTGC
TCAGTCTGGTAGCCCTCAACACGCTGTGCGTCGCCATTGTCCACTACAACCAGCCCGAGTGGCTCTCCGA
CTTCCTCTACTATGCAGAATTCATTTTCTTAGGACTCTTTATGTCCGAAATGTTTATAAAAATGTACGGG
CTCGGGACGCGGCCTTACTTCCACTCTTCCTTCAACTGCTTTGACTGTGGGGTCATCATTGGGAGCATCT
TTGAAGTCATCTGGGCTGTCATCAAACCCGGTACATCCTTTGGAATCAGTGTGTTACGAGCTCTCAGGTT
ATTGCGAATTTTCAAAGTCACAAAGTACTGGGCATCTCTCAGAAACCTGGTTGTCTCCCTCCTCAACTCC
ATGAAGTCCATCATAAGTCTGTTGTTCCTCCTTTTCCTGTTCATCGTTGTCTTTGCCCTCCTGGGGATGC
AGCTGTTCGGTGGCCAATTTAATTTTGATGAGGGGACTCCGCCCACCAACTTCGACACTTTTCCAGCAGC
AATAATGACTGTGTTTCAGATCCTGACTGGCGAGGATTGGAATGAGGTCATGTATGATGGGATCAAGTCT
CAGGGGGGCGTGCAGGGCGGCATGGTGTTCTCCATCTACTTCATCGTCCTCACCCTCTTCGGGAACTACA
CCCTGCTGAACGTGTTCTTGGCCATCGCAGTGGACAACCTGGCCAATGCCCAGGAGCTCACCAAGGATGA
GCAAGAAGAGGAAGAGGCAGCCAATCAGAAGCTGGCTCTACAGAAAGCCAAGGAGGTAGCAGAAGTGAGT
CCCCTGTCTGCAGCCAACATGTCCATAGCCGTGAAGGAACAGCAGAAGAACCAGAAGCCTACCAAGTCGG
TGTGGGAGCAGCGCACCAGCGAGATGCGCAAGCAGAATCTGCTGGCCAGCCGCGAGGCGCTGTACGGGGA
CGCGGCTGAGCGCTGGCCCACCCCCTACGCGCGCCCGCTGCGGCCCGACGTGAAGACTCACTTGGACCGG
CCGCTTGTGGTGGACCCGCAGGAGAACCGTAACAACAACACCAACAAGAGCCGTGCGCCAGAAGCGCTGC
GCCCGACCGCGCGGCCCCGCGAGAGCGCGCGCGACCCCGACGCGCGGCGCGCCTGGCCCGGCAGCCCTGA
GCGCGCCCCTGGACGAGAGGGCCCGTATGGGCGCGAGAGCGAGCCTCAGCAGCGCGATCACGCGCCGCCC
CGCGAGCACGCACCTTGGGACGCGGACACGGAGCGCGCCAAAGCCGGGGACGCGCCCCGCCGCCACACGC
ACCGACCTGTGGCGGAGGGCGAGCCTCGCCGCCACCGCGCCCGCCGCCGGCCCGGGGACGAACCCGACGA
CAGGCCAGAGCGCAGGCCGCGTCCCCGCGACGCCACTAGGCCGGCCCGCGCTGCAGACGGCGAAGGCGAC
GATGGGGAGCGCAAGCGGCGACACCGACACGGGCCGCCCGCCCACGACGACAGGGAGCGCAGACACCGAC
GCAGAAAAGAGAACCAGGGCTCTGGGGTCCCCGTGTCTGGTCCCAACTTGTCCACCACCAGGCCAATCCA
GCAAGACCTGGGCCGCCAGGACCTGCCGCTGGCTGAGGATCTTGACAACATGAAGAATAACAAGCTGGCC
ACCGGGGAACCTGCCAGTCCCCACGACAGCCTGGGCCACAGCGGCCTTCCCCCCAGCCCCGCCAAAATCG
GGAACAGCACCAACCCTGGTCCCGCCTTGGCCACCAATCCCCAGAACGCTGCCAGCCGCAGGACGCCCAA
CAATCCGGGCAACCCGTCCAACCCCGGCCCCCCCAAGACTCCCGAGAACAGCCTTATCGTCACCAACCCC
AGCAGCACCCAGCCCAACTCAGCGAAGACTGCCAGGAAACCCGAGCACATGGCGGTGGAGATCCCCCCAG
CCTGCCCGCCCCTCAACCACACCGTGGTCCAAGTAAACAAAAACGCCAACCCAGACCCACTGCCAAAGAA
AGAGGAAGAGAAGAAAGAGGAAGAGGAGGCAGACCCCGGGGAGGACGGCCCAAAGCCCATGCCGCCCTAC
AGCTCCATGTTCATCCTCTCCACCACCAACCCCCTTCGCCGGCTGTGCCATTACATCCTGAACCTGCGCT
ACTTCGAGATGTGCATCCTCATGGTCATTGCCATGAGCAGCATCGCTCTGGCCGCTGAGGACCCGGTGCA
GCCCAACGCACCCCGCAACAATGTGCTGCGATATTTTGACTATGTTTTTACAGGCGTGTTTACCTTTGAG
ATGGTGATCAAGATGATCGACCTGGGCCTCGTCTTGCATCAGGGGGCCTATTTCCGTGACCTATGGAACA
TTCTGGACTTCATAGTGGTCAGTGGGGCCCTGGTGGCCTTTGCCTTCACTGGCAATAGCAAAGGAAAGGA
CATTAACACCATTAAGTCTCTCCGAGTCCTCCGGGTGCTACGACCTCTAAAGACCATCAAGCGGCTGCCA
AAGCTGAAGGCCGTGTTTGACTGCGTGGTGAACTCGCTCAAGAACGTCTTCAACATCCTCATTGTGTACA
TGCTGTTCATGTTCATCTTCGCTGTGGTAGCCGTGCAGCTCTTCAAGGGCAAGTTCTTCCACTGCACGGA
CGAGTCCAAGGAGTTCGAGAGAGACTGTCGAGGCAAGTACCTCCTGTACGAGAAGAACGAAGTGAAGGCC
CGGGACCGCGAGTGGAAGAAGTACGAGTTCCACTACGACAACGTGCTCTGGGCTCTGCTCACACTTTTCA
CAGTGTCCACAGGAGAGGGCTGGCCACAGGTCCTCAAGCACTCAGTGGATGCTACTTTTGAGAACCAGGG
CCCCAGCCCCGGGTACCGCATGGAGATGTCCATCTTCTACGTGGTGTACTTTGTAGTGTTTCCCTTCTTC
TTTGTCAATATCTTCGTGGCCTTGATCATCATCACCTTTCAGGAGCAGGGAGACAAGATGATGGAAGAGT
ACAGCCTGGAGAAAAATGAGAGGGCCTGCATCGACTTTGCCATCAGTGCCAAGCCGCTGACCAGGCACAT
GCCCCAGAACAAGCAGAGCTTCCAGTATCGAATGTGGCAGTTCGTCGTGTCCCCACCCTTTGAGTACACC
ATCATGGCCATGATCGCTCTCAACACCATCGTGCTAATGATGAAGTTCTACGGAGCCTCGGTGGCCTATG
AAAACGCCCTTCGCGTGTTCAACATTGTCTTCACCTCCCTCTTCTCTCTCGAATGTGTGCTTAAAGTCAT
GGCTTTTGGGATTCTGAATTATTTCCGCGATGCCTGGAACATCTTCGACTTTGTGACTGTTCTGGGCAGC
ATCACAGACATCCTCGTCACCGAGTTTGGGAATAACTTCATCAACCTGAGCTTTCTCCGCCTCTTCCGTG
CTGCCAGACTCATCAAACTCCTCCGCCAGGGTTACACCATCCGCATTCTCCTCTGGACTTTCGTGCAGTC
CTTCAAGGCCCTACCTTATGTCTGTCTGCTGATCGCCATGCTCTTCTTCATCTACGCCATCATCGGGATG
CAGGTGTTTGGCAACATCGGCATTGACGGGGAAGACGAGGACAGCGACGAGGATGAATTCCAAATCACGG
AGCACAATAACTTCCGGACCTTCTTCCAAGCGCTCATGCTTCTCTTCCGGAGCGCCACAGGAGAAGCGTG
GCACAACATCATGCTCTCCTGCCTCAGCGGGAAGCCGTGCGATAAGAACTCTGGGATCCTCACGGCAGAC
TGCGGCAACGAGTTCGCGTACTTCTACTTTGTCTCGTTCATCTTCCTGTGCTCGTTTCTGATGCTGAATC
TCTTTGTCGCTGTCATCATGGACAACTTCGAGTACCTCACCCGAGATTCTTCCATCCTGGGCCCCCATCA
CTTGGATGAATACGTGCGTGTCTGGGCAGAGTATGACCCTGCTGCCTGCGGCCGCATTCACTATAAGGAC
ATGTACAGTTTATTGCGAGTAATATCGCCCCCTCTCGGCTTAGGCAAGAAATGTCCTCATAGGGTTGCTT
GCAAGAGACTCCTGCGGATGGACCTGCCGGTAGCAGATGACAACACAGTTCACTTCAACTCCACCCTGAT
GGCTCTGATCCGAACCGCCCTTGATATCAAAATTGCCAAGGGTGGAGCTGACAAGCAGCAGATGGATGCA
GAGCTTCGCAAGGAGATGATGGCCATATGGCCCAACCTGTCTCAGAAGACCCTGGATCTGCTGGTCACAC
CTCACAAGTCCACGGACCTGACAGTGGGTAAGATCTACGCAGCCATGATGATCATGGAGTATTACCGGCA
GAGCAAGGCCAAGAAACTGCAGGCCATGCGAGAGGAGCAGAACCGGACACCACTCATGTTCCAGCGCATG
GAGCCTCCATCACCAACACAGGAGGGAGGACCCAGCCAGAACGCCCTTCCCTCCACTCAGCTGGACCCAG
GAGGAGGCCTGATGGCTCACGAAGGCGGCATGAAGGAGAGCCCGTCCTGGGTGACCCAGCGGGCCCAAGA
GATGTTCCAGAAGACTGGCACCTGGAGCCCAGAGCGAGGGCCACCCATCGACATGCCTAACAGCCAGCCC
AACTCCCAGTCTGTGGAGATGCGAGAAATGGGTACTGATGGCTACTCAGACAGCGAACACTACCTCCCCA
TGGAAGGCCAGACCAGGGCCGCCTCCATGCCCCGCCTCCCAGCAGAGAACCAGAGGAGAAGGGGCCGGCC
ACGTGGAAATGACCTCAGTACCATCTCTGATACCAGCCCCATGAAGCGCTCAGCCTCTGTGCTGGGACCC
AAAGCCCGGCGACTGGATGACTACTCACTAGAGCGGGTACCGCCTGAGGAGAACCAACGGTACCACCAAC
GTCGCCGGGACCGTGGCCACCGCACCTCTGAGCGCTCTCTGGGCCGATACACTGATGTGGACACAGGTTT
GGGGACAGATCTGAGCATGACCACCCAATCGGGTGACCTGCCCTCCAAAGATCGGGACCAGGACCGGGGC
CGACCCAAGGACCGGAAGCATCGGCCACACCACCACCACCACCACCACCATCATCATCATCCCCCGGCCC
CCGACCGGGATCGCTACGCACAGGAGCGGCCGGACACCGGCCGGGCGCGGGCCCGGGAGCAGCGCTGGTC
CCGCTCGCCCAGCGAAGGTCGGGAGCACACGACACACAGACAGGGCAGTAGTTCCGTCAGTGGAAGCCCA
GCCCCCTCTACGTCCGGCACCAGCACGCCGCGGCGCGGCCGCCGCCAGCTCCCCCAGACCCCCTGCACCC
CGCGGCCGCTTGTGTCCTACTCGCCCGCTCCGCGCAGGCCTGCGGCGCGCAGGATGGCGGGTCCCGCAGC
GCCCCCTGGCGGCTCGCCGCGGGGTTGCCGCCGTGCGCCGCGCTGGCCTGCGCATGCGCCTGAGGGCCCG
CGGCCGCGCGGTGCCGACTACACCGAACCCGACAGCCCGCGCGAGCCGCCAGGGGGCGCGCACGATCCCG
CGCCGCGGTCGCCCAGGACTCCGCGCGCCGCGGGCTGCGCGTCACCGCGCCACGGCCGCAGGCTGCCCAA
TGGTTACTACGCGGGGCACGGCGCGCCGCGGCCGCGCACAGCCCGCAGGGGCGCGCACGACGCGTACAGC
GAGAGCGAGGACGACTGGTGCTAAGCCGCCCCGCCCCCCGCAGCGCCCGTAAAGTGCGGGCGCACTGCAA
ATGATAAACAATAACGTTTTTAAAAAAGAAAACCCGGGAGAAAAACAAAAATAGCTTCTATTGATGAGTT
TTATCATCTCGATTGAATCTTTCGTTTTCCCGGTGAATGAAACCGAGGTGGCTGCAAGCCGGAAGGACGG
CTGCACGCCCCACACACTTCTAAGCCGAATTATCCAGCACAGTGGCGGCCGCTCGAGTCTAGAGGGCCCT
TCGAAGGTAAGCCTATCCCTAACCCTCTCCTCGGTCTCGATTCTACGCGTACCGGTCATCATCACCATCA
CCATTGAGTTTAAACCCGCTGATCAGCCTCGACTGTGCCTTCTAGTTGCCAGCCATCTGTTGTTTGCCCC
TCCCCCGTGCCTTCCTTGACCCTGGAAGGTGCCACTCCCACTGTCCTTTCCTAATAAAATGAGGAAATTG
CATCGCATTGTCTGAGTAGGTGTCATTCTATTCTGGGGGGTGGGGTGGGGCAGGACAGCAAGGGGGAGGA
TTGGGAAGACAATAGCAGGCATGCTGGGGATGCGGTGGGCTCTATGGCTTCTGAGGCGGAAAGAACCAGC
TGGGGCTCTAGGGGGTATCCCC
[124 nt withheld, positions 8493-8616]
C
[91 nt withheld, positions 8618-8708]
A
[49 nt withheld, positions 8710-8758]
CCTTTGACGTTGGAGTCCACGTTCTTT
[37 nt withheld, positions 8786-8822]
ACCCTATCTCGGTCTATTCTTTTGATTTATAAGGGATTTTGCCGATTTCGGCCTATTGGTTAAAAAATGA
GCTGATTTAACAAAAATTTAACGCGAATTAATTCTGTGGAATGTGTGTCAGTTAGGGTGTGGAAAGTCCC
CAGGCTCCCCAGCAGGCAGAAGTATGCAAAGCATGCATCTCAATTAGTCAGCAACCAGGTGTGGAAAGTC
CCCAGGCTCCCCAGCAGGCAGAAGTATGCAAAGCATGCATCTCAATTAGTCAGCAACCATAGTCCCGCCC
CTAACTCCGCCCATCCCGCCCCTAACTCCGCCCAGTTCCGCCCATTCTCCGCCCCATGGCTGACTAATTT
TTTTTATTTATGCAGAGGCCGAGGCCGCCTCTGCCTCTGAGCTATTCCAGAAGTAGTGAGGAGGCTTTTT
TGGAGGCCTAGGCTTTTGCAAAAAGCTCCCGGGAGCTTGTATATCCATTTTCGGATCTGATCAGCACGTG
TTGACAATTAATCATCGGCATAGTATATCGGCATAGTATAATACGACAAGGTGAGGAACTAAACCATGGC
CAAGCCTTTGTCTCAAGAAGAATCCACCCTCATTGAAAGAGCAACGGCTACAATCAACAGCATCCCCATC
TCTGAAGACTACAGCGTCGCCAGCGCAGCTCTCTCTAGCGACGGCCGCATCTTCACTGGTGTCAATGTAT
ATCATTTTACTGGGGGACCTTGTGCAGAACTCGTGGTGCTGGGCACTGCTGCTGCTGCGGCAGCTGGCAA
CCTGACTTGTATCGTCGCGATCGGAAATGAGAACAGGGGCATCTTGAGCCCCTGCGGACGGTGCCGACAG
GTGCTTCTCGATCTGCATCCTGGGATCAAAGCCATAGTGAAGGACAGTGATGGACAGCCGACGGCAGTTG
GGATTCGTGAATTGCTGCCCTCTGGTTATGTGTGGGAGGGCTAAGCACTTCGTGGCCGAGGAGCAGGACT
GACACGTGCTACGAGATTTCGATTCCACCGCCGCCTTCTATGAAAGGTTGGGCTTCGGAATCGTTTTCCG
GGACGCCGGCTGGATGATCCTCCAGCGCGGGGATCTCATGCTGGAGTTCTTCGCCCACCCCAACTTGTTT
ATTGCAGCTTATAATGGTTACAAATAAAGCAATAGCATCACAAATTTCACAAATAAAGCATTTTTTTCAC
TGCATTCTAGTTGTGGTTTGTCCAAACTCATCAATGTATCTTATCATGTCTGTATACCGTCGACCTCTAG
CTAGAGCTTGGCGTAATCATGGTCATAGCTGTTTCCTGTGTGAAATTGTTATCCGCTCACAATTCCACAC
AACATACGAGCCGGAAGCATAAAGTGTAAAGCCTGGGGTGCCTAATGAGTGAGCTAACTCACATTAATTG
CGTTGCGCTCACTGCCCGCTTTCCAGTCGGGAAACCTGTCGTGCCAGCTGCATTAATGAATCGGCCAACG
CGCGGGGAGAGGCGGTTTGCGTATTGGGCGCTCTTCCGCTTCCTCGCTCACTGACTCGCTGCGCTCGGTC
GTTCGGCTGCGGCGAGCGGTATCAGCTCACTCAAAGGCGGTAATACGGTTATCCACAGAATCAGGGGATA
ACGCAGGAAAGAACATGTGAGCAAAAGGCCAGCAAAAGGCCAGGAACCGTAAAAAGGCCGCGTTGCTGGC
GTTTTTCCATAGGCTCCGCCCCCCTGACGAGCATCACAAAAATCGACGCTCAAGTCAGAGGTGGCGAAAC
CCGACAGGACTATAAAGATACCAGGCGTTTCCCCCTGGAAGCTCCCTCGTGCGCTCTCCTGTTCCGACCC
TGCCGCTTACCGGATACCTGTCCGCCTTTCTCCCTTCGGGAAGCGTGGCGCTTTCTCATAGCTCACGCTG
TAGGTATCTCAGTTCGGTGTAGGTCGTTCGCTCCAAGCTGGGCTGTGTGCACGAACCCCCCGTTCAGCCC
GACCGCTGCGCCTTATCCGGTAACTATCGTCTTGAGTCCAACCCGGTAAGACACGACTTATCGCCACTGG
CAGCAGCCACTGGTAACAGGATTAGCAGAGCGAGGTATGTAGGCGGTGCTACAGAGTTCTTGAAGTGGTG
GCCTAACTACGGCTACACTAGAAGAACAGTATTTGGTATCTGCGCTCTGCTGAAGCCAGTTACCTTCGGA
AAAAGAGTTGGTAGCTCTTGATCCGGCAAACAAACCACCGCTGGTAGCGGTGGTTTTTTTGTTTGCAAGC
AGCAGATTACGCGCAGAAAAAAAGGATCTCAAGAAGATCCTTTGATCTTTTCTACGGGGTCTGACGCTCA
GTGGAACGAAAACTCACGTTAAGGGATTTTGGTCATGAGATTATCAAAAAGGATCTTCACCTAGATCCTT
TTAAATTAAAAATGAAGTTTTAAATCAATCTAAAGTATATATGAGTAAACTTGGTCTGACAGTTACCAAT
GCTTAATCAGTGAGGCACCTATCTCAGCGATCTGTCTATTTCGTTCATCCATAGTTGCCTGACTCCCCGT
CGTGTAGATAACTACGATACGGGAGGGCTTACCATCTGGCCCCAGTGCTGCAATGATACCGCGAGACCCA
CGCTCACCGGCTCCAGATTTATCAGCAATAAACCAGCCAGCCGGAAGGGCCGAGCGCAGAAGTGGTCCTG
CAACTTTATCCGCCTCCATCCAGTCTATTAATTGTTGCCGGGAAGCTAGAGTAAGTAGTTCGCCAGTTAA
TAGTTTGCGCAACGTTGTTGCCATTGCTACAGGCATCGTGGTGTCACGCTCGTCGTTTGGTATGGCTTCA
TTCAGCTCCGGTTCCCAACGATCAAGGCGAGTTACATGATCCCCCATGTTGTGCAAAAAAGCGGTTAGCT
CCTTCGGTCCTCCGATCGTTGTCAGAAGTAAGTTGGCCGCAGTGTTATCACTCATGGTTATGGCAGCACT
GCATAATTCTCTTACTGTCATGCCATCCGTAAGATGCTTTTCTGTGACTGGTGAGTACTCAACCAAGTCA
TTCTGAGAATAGTGTATGCGGCGACCGAGTTGCTCTTGCCCGGCGTCAATACGGGATAATACCGCGCCAC
ATAGCAGAACTTTAAAAGTGCTCATCATTGGAAAACGTTCTTCGGGGCGAAAACTCTCAAGGATCTTACC
GCTGTTGAGATCCAGTTCGATGTAACCCACTCGTGCACCCAACTGATCTTCAGCATCTTTTACTTTCACC
AGCGTTTCTGGGTGAGCAAAAACAGGAAGGCAAAATGCCGCAAAAAAGGGAATAAGGGCGACACGGAAAT
GTTGAATACTCATACTCTTCCTTTTTCAATATTATTGAAGCATTTATCAGGGTTATTGTCTCATGAGCGG
ATACATATTTGAATGTATTTAGAAAAATAAACAAATAGGGGTTCCGCGCACATTTCCCCGAAAAGTGCCA
CCTGACGTCGACGGATCGGGAGATCTCCCGATCCCCTATGGTGCACTCTCAGTACAATCTGCTCTGATGC
CGCATAGTTAAGCCAGTATCTGCTCCCTGCTTGTGTGTTGGAGGTCGCTGAGTAGTGCGCGAGCAAAATT
TAAGCTACAACAAGGCAAGGCTTGACCGACAATTGCATGAAGAATCTGCTTAGGGTTAGGCGTTTTGCGC
TGCTTCGCGATGTACGGGCCAGATATACGCGTT
Features (pLannotate 1.2.2; 23 found; start..end, strand, type, name):
      1..380     +  enhancer       CMV enhancer: human cytomegalovirus immediate early enhancer
    381..584     +  promoter       CMV promoter: human cytomegalovirus (CMV) immediate early promoter
    580..613     +  LTR            5' LTR (truncated) (fragment): truncated 5' long terminal repeat (LTR) from HIV-1
    629..647     +  promoter       T7 promoter: promoter for bacteriophage T7 RNA polymerase
    755..7861    +  CDS            Cacna1a: CAC1A_MOUSE - Also known as Caca1a, Cach4, Cacn3, Cacnl1a4, Ccha1a. Experimental evidence at protein level: Swiss-Prot protein existence level 1. Voltage-sensitive calcium channels (VSCC) mediate the entry of calcium ions into excitable cells and are also involved in a variety of calcium-dependent processes, including muscle contraction, hormone or neurotransmitter release, gene expression, cell motility, cell division and cell death. The isoform alpha-1A gives rise to P and/or Q- type calcium currents. P/Q-type calcium channels belong to the 'high- voltage activated' (HVA) group and are speci
   8126..8167    +  CDS            V5 tag: epitope tag from simian virus 5
   8223..8447    +  polyA_signal   bGH poly(A) signal: bovine growth hormone polyadenylation signal
   8451..8472    +  promoter       SV40 promoter (fragment): SV40 enhancer and early promoter
   8493..8921    +  rep_origin     f1 ori (sequence partly withheld): f1 bacteriophage origin of replication; arrow indicates direction of (+) strand synthesis
   8935..9264    +  promoter       SV40 promoter: SV40 enhancer and early promoter
   9312..9359    +  promoter       EM7 promoter: synthetic bacterial promoter&nbsp
   9378..9776    +  CDS            BSD: blasticidin S deaminase; Aspergillus terreus BSD; confers resistance to blasticidin
   9777..9804    +  CDS            BleoR (fragment): antibiotic-binding protein; Sh ble from Streptoalloteichus hindustanus; confers resistance to bleomycin, phleomycin, and Zeocin™
   9814..9939    +  CDS            ble (fragment): BLE_KLEPN - Experimental evidence at protein level: Swiss-Prot protein existence level 1. Binding protein with a strong affinity to the bleomycin family of antibiotics. Binds to CL990; an antimitotic-antibiotic compound. From Klebsiella pneumoniae.
   9934..10055   +  polyA_signal   SV40 poly(A) signal: SV40 polyadenylation signal
  10126..10148   -  protein_bind   lac operator (fragment): The lac repressor binds to the lac operator to inhibit transcription in E. coli. This inhibition can be relieved by adding lactose or isopropyl-β-D-thiogalactopyranoside (IPTG). lac repressor encoded by lacI
  10152..10182   -  promoter       lac promoter: promoter for the E. coli lac operon
  10197..10218   -  protein_bind   CAP binding site: CAP binding activates transcription in the presence of cAMP. E. coli catabolite activator protein
  10231..10323   -  CDS            lacI (fragment): lac repressor; lacI; The lac repressor binds to the lac operator to inhibit transcription in E. coli. This inhibition can be relieved by adding lactose or isopropyl-β-D-thiogalactopyranoside (IPTG).
  10506..11094   -  rep_origin     ori: high-copy-number ColE1/pMB1/pBR322/pUC origin of replication
  11265..12125   -  CDS            AmpR: β-lactamase; bla; confers resistance to ampicillin, carbenicillin, and related antibiotics
  12126..12230   -  promoter       AmpR promoter: bla
  12289..12341   -  misc_feature   bom (fragment): basis of mobility region from pBR322
