[The description below was written by a language model from this plasmid's Addgene catalogue record and pLannotate feature annotations shown in this document.]
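Description:
CaV2.1 (pcDNA6) is a mammalian expression plasmid built on the Invitrogen pcDNA6/V5-HisA backbone and carrying the mouse Cacna1a cDNA, which encodes the pore-forming alpha-1A subunit of the voltage-gated P/Q-type (CaV2.1) calcium channel. According to the depositor, the roughly 7.1 kb insert was amplified from mouse brain and inserted by restriction cloning, giving a sequenced construct of about 12.5 kb. In bacteria the plasmid replicates from a high-copy ColE1/pUC-type origin and is selected with ampicillin through the β-lactamase gene. An f1 origin is also present and allows single-stranded DNA production.

The Cacna1a open reading frame sits downstream of the human cytomegalovirus immediate-early enhancer and promoter and is followed by the bovine growth hormone polyadenylation signal, an arrangement that gives strong constitutive expression in transfected mammalian cells. A T7 promoter lies between the CMV promoter and the insert, where it can serve for in vitro transcription or as a sequencing primer site. The backbone supplies C-terminal V5 and His6 tags. The feature table does annotate a V5 tag, but it lies more than 250 nt beyond the annotated end of the channel coding sequence, so the record does not establish whether the tags are actually fused in frame to the expressed protein. A separate cassette places the blasticidin S deaminase gene under the SV40 early promoter for mammalian cells and the EM7 promoter for bacteria, followed by an SV40 polyadenylation signal, which permits blasticidin selection of stable lines. The short LTR, bleomycin-resistance and lac-region fragments in the annotation appear to be backbone remnants or partial matches, not functional elements.

The associated publication indicates that the clone is used for heterologous expression to study CaV2.1 currents, where it replicates many properties of the Purkinje cell CaV2.1 current.
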