Addgene plasmid #26578: CaV2.1 (pcDNA6)
Depositing lab: Diane Lipscombe. Depositing organization: Brown University. Publication: Novel CaV2.1 clone replicates many properties of Purkinje cell CaV2.1 current. Richards KS, Swensen AM, Lipscombe D, Bommert K. Eur J Neurosci. 2007 Nov . 26(10):2950-61. 10.1111/j.1460-9568.2007.05912.x PubMed 18001290.
Backbone
  Vector backbone: pcDNA6/V5-HisA
  Backbone manufacturer: Invitrogen
  Backbone size w/o insert (bp): 5100
  Vector type: Mammalian Expression
  Selectable markers: Blasticidin
Growth in bacteria
  Bacterial resistance: Ampicillin, 100 μg/mL
  Growth temperature: 37°C
  Growth strain: Top10F'
  Growth instructions: Top10F'
  Copy number: Unknown
Gene/Insert
  Gene/Insert name: Cacna1a (alt name: calcium channel, voltage-dependent, P/Q type, alpha 1A subunit)
  Species: M. musculus (mouse)
  Insert size (bp): 7100
  Entrez Gene: Cacna1a (a.k.a. APCA, BI, Caca1a, Cacnl1a4, Cav2.1, Ccha1a, EA2, FHM, HPCA, MHP, MHP1, SCA6, alpha1A, la, nmf352, rkr, smrl, tg)
  Tag / fusion protein: V5 (C terminal on backbone); His6 (C terminal on backbone)
  Cloning method: Restriction Enzyme
  Sequencing primers: 5′ T7; 3′ BGH-rev
Terms and licenses: Academic/Nonprofit Terms; Industry Terms: Not Available to Industry
Depositor comments: The fragment was amplified from mouse brain. The GenBank sequence is AY714490.
How to cite: CaV2.1 (pcDNA6) was a gift from Diane Lipscombe (Addgene plasmid # 26578 ; http://n2t.net/addgene:26578 ; RRID:Addgene_26578)
